Addgene plasmid #110881: KG#205
Purpose: Expresses the C. elegans pde-4 (isoform d) D448N cDNA pan-neuronally
Depositing lab: Kenneth Miller. Depositing organization: Oklahoma Medical Research Foundation. Publication: The Dunce cAMP phosphodiesterase PDE-4 negatively regulates G alpha(s)-dependent and G alpha(s)-independent cAMP pools in the Caenorhabditis elegans synaptic signaling network. Charlie NK, Thomure AM, Schade MA, Miller KG. Genetics. 2006 May;173(1):111-30. doi: 10.1534/genetics.105.054007. Epub 2006 Apr 19. PubMed 16624912.
Backbone
  Vector backbone: pUC
  Backbone size w/o insert (bp): 2617
  Total vector size (bp): 6936
  Vector type: Bacterial Expression
Growth in bacteria
  Bacterial resistance: Ampicillin, 100 μg/mL
  Growth temperature: 37°C
  Growth strain: DH5alpha
  Copy number: High Copy
Gene/Insert 1
  Gene/Insert name: rab-3 promoter
  Species: C. elegans (nematode)
  Insert size (bp): 1208
  Cloning method: Unknown
  Sequencing primers: 5′ Unknown
Gene/Insert 2
  Gene/Insert name: pde-4d (isoform d) D448N cDNA
  Species: C. elegans (nematode)
  Insert size (bp): 2025
  Mutation: changed Asp 448 to Asn
  Cloning method: Unknown
  Sequencing primers: 5′ Unknown
Gene/Insert 3
  Gene/Insert name: unc-54 3' control region with 1 artificial intron just upstream and 1 artificial intron in control region
  Species: C. elegans (nematode)
  Insert size (bp): 993
  Cloning method: Unknown
  Sequencing primers: 5′ Unknown
Terms and licenses: Academic/Nonprofit Terms; Industry Terms: Not Available to Industry
Depositor comments: Started with KG#203 (contains pde-4d(+) coding region cDNA in rab-3:: expression vector) and use the QuikChange site directed mutagenesis method to introduce the D448N mutation. The mutation changes codon 448 of pde-4d from GAT(Asp) to AAT (Asn) (HDVDH to HNVDH). Miniprepped 4 clones and chose 2 with the correct size insert to sequence. Sequenced the entire insert of both clones, and kept one clone that has the correct mutation, but no other mutations. After sequencing, this insert was "re-cloned" into a fresh rab-3:: expression vector to ensure that there are no other vector mutations that could affect its performance or expression in transgenic worms. Features of the expression construct: This expression construct has a promoter (rab-3) that will drive expression of the cDNA throughout the nervous system. This construct includes only the 2025 bp coding region of pde-4d (and contains the D448N mutation), and the sequence is taken from the Wormbase WS134 release, gene designation R153.1d (the d isoform appears to be the most common based on analysis of EST cDNAs). The sequence AAAA is engineered just after the 5' restriction site and just before the initiator ATG. An AT immediately follows the TAA stop codon for a consensus stop site. Three introns (all located in untranslated regions of the vector) are present to give stable and uniform expression (1 in the 5' UTR, 1 just upstream of the unc-54 3' end, and 1 in the unc-54 3' end sequence). The vector includes the unc-54 3' untranslated end containing a poly A addition signal to stop transcription and provide a 3' UTR for the transcript. The vector also contains a "decoy" (see 1995 vector kit documentation) upstream of the promoter to reduce background expression in the gut and pharynx from read-through transcription.
How to cite: KG#205 was a gift from Kenneth Miller (Addgene plasmid # 110881 ; http://n2t.net/addgene:110881 ; RRID:Addgene_110881)
