[The description below was written by a language model from this plasmid's Addgene catalogue record and pLannotate feature annotations shown in this document.]
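Description:
KG#205 is a pUC-based, high-copy plasmid of about 6.9 kb built for transgenic expression in C. elegans, although the catalogue files it under bacterial expression. It is propagated in E. coli through a ColE1/pUC-type origin and selected with ampicillin via the β-lactamase gene and its own promoter. Remnants of the cloning backbone (lac promoter, operator and CAP site, plus short lacI, rop and bom fragments) are also annotated but have no role in the worm expression cassette.

The payload is a three-part cassette. A 1.2 kb rab-3 promoter drives expression throughout the nervous system. It is followed by the 2,025 bp coding region of the d isoform of pde-4, which encodes the Dunce-type cAMP phosphodiesterase, and then by a roughly 1 kb unc-54 3' control region that provides the polyadenylation signal and 3' UTR. The cDNA carries an Asp448-to-Asn substitution, introduced by site-directed mutagenesis of the wild-type parent construct KG#203. The verified insert was then recloned into fresh vector. A short A-rich sequence precedes the start codon, and the stop codon sits in a consensus context. Three artificial introns, all in untranslated regions (one in the 5' UTR, one just upstream of the unc-54 3' end and one within it), are included to give stable, uniform expression. A "decoy" sequence upstream of the promoter limits read-through background in the gut and pharynx.

Both the depositor and the sequencing-derived feature tables annotate the pde-4 CDS and backbone elements. Neither annotates the rab-3 promoter or the unc-54 region, and a small aex-5 fragment call falls in the 3' region. The two sequences differ by only a few bases in length. The record does not state the functional consequence of D448N, but the construct comes from work on PDE-4 regulation of cAMP in the synaptic signaling network.
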