Features (pLannotate 1.2.2; 11 found; start..end, strand, type, name):
   1317..3338    +  CDS            pde-4: PDE4_CAEEL - Experimental evidence at transcript level: Swiss-Prot protein existence level 2. Hydrolyzes the second messenger cAMP, which is a key regulator of many important physiological processes (By similarity). Antagonizes dorsal D (DD) motor neuron respecification by reducing levels of cAMP (PubMed:29033363). From Caenorhabditis elegans.
   4124..4219    +  CDS            aex-5 (fragment): AEX5_CAEEL - Also known as kpc-3 From Caenorhabditis elegans.
   4347..4382    +  CDS            rop (fragment): Rop protein, which maintains plasmids at low copy number; rop
   4484..4583    +  misc_feature   bom (fragment): basis of mobility region from pBR322
   4681..4785    +  promoter       AmpR promoter: bla
   4786..5646    +  CDS            AmpR: β-lactamase; bla; confers resistance to ampicillin, carbenicillin, and related antibiotics
   5817..6405    +  rep_origin     ori: high-copy-number ColE1/pMB1/pBR322/pUC origin of replication
   6588..6680    +  CDS            lacI (fragment): lac repressor; lacI; The lac repressor binds to the lac operator to inhibit transcription in E. coli. This inhibition can be relieved by adding lactose or isopropyl-β-D-thiogalactopyranoside (IPTG).
   6693..6714    +  protein_bind   CAP binding site: CAP binding activates transcription in the presence of cAMP. E. coli catabolite activator protein
   6729..6759    +  promoter       lac promoter: promoter for the E. coli lac operon
   6767..6783    +  protein_bind   lac operator: The lac repressor binds to the lac operator to inhibit transcription in E. coli. This inhibition can be relieved by adding lactose or isopropyl-β-D-thiogalactopyranoside (IPTG). lac repressor encoded by lacI
>Addgene plasmid #110881 | KG#205 | depositor full sequence | sequence record 208498 | Full sequence
AAGCTTGGGCTGCAGGATCTTCAGATGGGAGCAGTGGACTGTCTATTTGATATTCTTAAAATGTACTCTA
TAAAAGATGAAACTGTAATGACCAATTCCCTACATAAATATTTTTAACTAATTGGTCGGATATTTGGGGA
TCAGAGAAGTACTTGTTTTTGCGATATTAATAATGATATATTTTTCTAGTAAAAAAATGTTAAGCGATTT
GTGAATAATTAAGTTGGCTTGAAAAAGATTTTTTGATAGCTATGTATTTTGTTAATTTAAATCAGATTTT
AAAACTTTATTATTGACTATTTATATATATTATATATTATATATTTTCATGGTTTAATCAAAATCTATTA
AATTATTTCTAAAATCTCTAAATATCGAATTCTCTAAAAAGCTTCATCAACAAAAGCATTTCAATTATCT
AACACAATGAGAATAATTCAAGAACTGAAATAGAAAGAAATCTAGAAAAAAAAGAGAGTGAGGTGCCCTA
TTAAATCGGTGCTCTCCTCTCTAACAGAAGCGCCTACACGCACCCAAGAGAGCTCTTTTTCTTTCTTTTT
TCGGAGCACACATACACGCATACACTCCTCAGAAGTGTATAGAGAAAATGGGAGAAGAAGCGAAAGAAGA
CGAAGAAGCGGTTGTGATGTATGCATCGGGCGTTTCTATCTCTCTCCGTGAGCAACGAGCTAGTCAACCC
ATCGATCCATTTTTGTGAGCACACACAGAGAGAGACTCAAACACACTCACAGCTTCACACTGAGCTCCAA
GAGCTCTGTAGAGAGAAGCCAGAGTATGCTTTCCTCGATTTTCCTAACGTCTTCTTCTTCTGCTTTTTTC
TTTTTCCCAACGAGTTGTAGTCCACTAACTTCAATTTTTCCTCCAGAGAAAGAGTTTTAGAGAGACAGCT
GATAAATACACTAGAGAAATAAAAAGAATGATAAAAATTTGCTATTTTAATCAGTTCCCTCTCGTTTCTC
TAAGTTTTGTTGTTGGGTTGGGAAATTAAAATTGGAAAATGGAAATAACGTTTTTTTCTGTCTAATCTTG
AATTCTCCAGACATTTCTTATTTCCTTTTTTGTTGCAAGTTTTTCTTCCTTCTCTAATTTTTAATCAAAG
ATATCTCGCTATGAACTTTGAATTTTTGATATTTTGATTCTATAAATACATAAAGTAATCTAAATGCTCT
TTTAAAATAAATCTACAGTAGCCCTATTTTCAGGATCCCCGGGATTGGCCAAAGGACCCAAAGGTATGTT
TCGAATGATACTAACATAACATAGAACATTTTCAGGAGGACCCTTGGCTAGCAAAAATGCCACGAAGACG
CGGCTCGTCGTCGTCGTCGTCGGCGGCAGGTGGTAGTGGCGGCGGCGGAGGCTTCGGATTCTCGAGCCTC
CGACGCGAACTCCACTTGCACAACTTCTTTCGAACCTCTTCGCCGTCGGCCTCGTCGACGTCGAGAACAC
CGCCCGCAGCATTACCACCGCGCACATCAGCTGTTACTATTCCGGGCAGTAATCACAAATTGACCTCTTC
CGCTTCATCTTACCACCCACCACGCGAGCTTACCGTGTCGACGTTCAGCGCCGGCTCGGCAACTGCAGCT
GATGGACTTGGAGGTGCTCATCTAACGCCATCACTTTCATCTTCGGTACATGCGAGACGGGAGTCGTTTC
TCTACCGTGCCAGTGATGATCTTCGAGAAGCGTCTTCGTTACGACCAGTCAGTCGGGCGTCGTCAATCGC
GTCCAATGAGCACGGACACGGTGACGACCTGATTGTAACCCCGTTTGCTCAACTGCTTGCCAGTCTTCGA
AACGTTCGATCCAATCTGATTTCGATAACCAACATCCAGAACAGCGACGACAGTCGACACGCTAATCGAA
GTGCGAAACGGCCGCCTTTGCACAACATTGAGCTTCCAGACGATGTGGTGCATTGTGCGCATGATACACT
CGAAGAACTCGATTGGTGTCTTGATCAGCTGGAAACAATTCAAACTCATCGATCAGTGTCTGAGATGGCC
AGCAGTAAGTTCCGCAAGATGCTCAACAAAGAGTTGTCACACTTTGCTGAATCGTCCAAATCCGGCACTC
AGGTCTCCAAGTTTTTGATCACCACCTACATGGACAAGGAAGAGGATGAACCGTCGATCGAGATCGAAGT
GCCCACTGAGGTACAAGGCCCTTCTACATCTGGACCAATGACACTTTCGATACTGAAAAAAGCTCAAACA
GCAGCCATGAATAAGATCTCAGGAGTTCGAAAACTTCGTGCTCCATCACATGACGGCCATGTTCCCGAAT
ACGGTGTAAACTGTGCACGTGAGATAGCTGTTCATATGCAACGACTCGATGACTGGGGACCTGATGTCTT
CAAAATCGACGAACTTTCCAAAAATCACTCGCTCACTGTCGTTACATTTTCATTACTCCGCCAGCGGAAT
CTCTTTAAAACTTTTGAAATTCATCAATCTACTCTGGTCACCTACTTGCTCAATCTTGAACATCACTATC
GTAATAATCATTATCACAATTTTATTCATGCAGCCGATGTTGCACAGTCAATGCACGTTCTGCTCATGTC
TCCCGTCCTTACAGAAGTCTTCACTGATCTTGAAGTATTAGCAGCTATATTTGCCGGTGCTGTCCATAAT
GTAGATCATCCTGGATTCACGAATCAGTATTTGATCAACTCAAACAATGAATTAGCGATCATGTACAATG
ATGAAAGTGTCCTTGAGCAGCATCATCTGGCAGTTGCATTCAAGCTTTTGCAAGATTCAAACTGTGATTT
CCTTGCAAATTTGTCCAGAAAACAACGGCTGCAATTTCGCAAGATTGTCATTGATATGGTACTTGCAACT
GATATGTCTAAGCACATGTCTCTTCTTGCTGATCTGAAAACAATGGTCGAAGCAAAGAAAGTTGCTGGAA
ACAATGTGATTGTGCTGGACAAGTACAATGACAAAATTCAGGTACTACAATCGATGATTCATCTCGCTGA
TCTCTCAAATCCAACTAAGCCAATCGAATTATACCAACAATGGAATCAAAGGATAATGGAAGAATACTGG
AGGCAGGGAGATAAAGAGAAAGAGCTTGGACTTGAGATATCACCGATGTGCGATCGAGGAAATGTGACCA
TTGAAAAATCACAGGTCGGATTCATCGACTACATTGTTCATCCATTATACGAAACATGGGCAGATCTTGT
CTATCCAGATGCTCAAAATATACTCGATCAACTCGAAGAAAATCGAGAATGGTACCAATCACGAATACCT
GAAGAACCTGACACAGCTCGTACTGTAACAGAAGATGACGAGCACAAATAGATACCGGTCAGATATCACT
CGAGGAGCTCCCGAGATCTTCAGCGCTCAGCATTCGTAGAATTGTAAGTTTAAACTTTCTCATACTAACT
AACGCGCTCTATTTAAATTTTCAGAATTCCAACTGAGCGCCGGTCGCTACCATTACCAACTTGTCTGGTG
TCAAAAATAATAGGGGCCGCTGTCATCAGAGTAAGTTTAAACTGAGTTCTACTAACTAACGAGTAATATT
TAAATTTTCAGCATCTCGCGCCCGTGCCTCTGACTTCTAAGTCCAATTACTCTTCAACATCCCTACATGC
TCTTTCTCCCTGTGCTCCCACCCCCTATTTTTGTTATTATCAAAAAAACTTCTTCTTAATTTCTTTGTTT
TTTAGCTTCTTTTAAGTCACCTCTAACAATGAAATTGTGTAGATTCAAAAATAGAATTAATTCGTAATAA
AAAGTCGAAAAAAATTGTGCTCCCTCCCCCCATTAATAATAATTCTATCCCAAAATCTACACAATGTTCT
GTGTACACTTCTTATGTTTTTTTTACTTCTGATAAATTTTTTTTGAAACATCATAGAAAAAACCGCACAC
AAAATACCTTATCATATGTTACGTTTCAGTTTATGACCGCAATTTTTATTTCTTCGCACGTCTGGGCCTC
TCATGACGTCAAATCATGCTCATCGTGAAAAAGTTTTGGAGTATTTTTGGAATTTTTCAATCAAGTGAAA
GTTTATGAAATTAATTTTCCTGCTTTTGCTTTTTGGGGGTTTCCCCTATTGTTTGTCAAGAGTTTCGAGG
ACGGCGTTTTTCTTGCTAAAATCACAAGTATTGATGAGCACGATGCAAGAAAGATCGGAAGAAGGTTTGG
GTTTGAGGCTCAGTGGAAGGTGAGTAGAAGTTGATAATTTGAAAGTGGAGTAGTGTCTATGGGGTTTTTG
CCTTAAATGACAGAATACATTCCCAATATACCAAACATAACTGTTTCCTACTAGTCGGCCGTACGGGCCC
TTTCGTCTCGCGCGTTTCGGTGATGACGGTGAAAACCTCTGACACATGCAGCTCCCGGAGACGGTCACAG
CTTGTCTGTAAGCGGATGCCGGGAGCAGACAAGCCCGTCAGGGCGCGTCAGCGGGTGTTGGCGGGTGTCG
GGGCTGGCTTAACTATGCGGCATCAGAGCAGATTGTACTGAGAGTGCACCATATGCGGTGTGAAATACCG
CACAGATGCGTAAGGAGAAAATACCGCATCAGGCGGCCTTAAGGGCCTCGTGATACGCCTATTTTTATAG
GTTAATGTCATGATAATAATGGTTTCTTAGACGTCAGGTGGCACTTTTCGGGGAAATGTGCGCGGAACCC
CTATTTGTTTATTTTTCTAAATACATTCAAATATGTATCCGCTCATGAGACAATAACCCTGATAAATGCT
TCAATAATATTGAAAAAGGAAGAGTATGAGTATTCAACATTTCCGTGTCGCCCTTATTCCCTTTTTTGCG
GCATTTTGCCTTCCTGTTTTTGCTCACCCAGAAACGCTGGTGAAAGTAAAAGATGCTGAAGATCAGTTGG
GTGCACGAGTGGGTTACATCGAACTGGATCTCAACAGCGGTAAGATCCTTGAGAGTTTTCGCCCCGAAGA
ACGTTTTCCAATGATGAGCACTTTTAAAGTTCTGCTATGTGGCGCGGTATTATCCCGTATTGACGCCGGG
CAAGAGCAACTCGGTCGCCGCATACACTATTCTCAGAATGACTTGGTTGAGTACTCACCAGTCACAGAAA
AGCATCTTACGGATGGCATGACAGTAAGAGAATTATGCAGTGCTGCCATAACCATGAGTGATAACACTGC
GGCCAACTTACTTCTGACAACGATCGGAGGACCGAAGGAGCTAACCGCTTTTTTGCACAACATGGGGGAT
CATGTAACTCGCCTTGATCGTTGGGAACCGGAGCTGAATGAAGCCATACCAAACGACGAGCGTGACACCA
CGATGCCTGTAGCAATGGCAACAACGTTGCGCAAACTATTAACTGGCGAACTACTTACTCTAGCTTCCCG
GCAACAATTAATAGACTGGATGGAGGCGGATAAAGTTGCAGGACCACTTCTGCGCTCGGCCCTTCCGGCT
GGCTGGTTTATTGCTGATAAATCTGGAGCCGGTGAGCGTGGGTCTCGCGGTATCATTGCAGCACTGGGGC
CAGATGGTAAGCCCTCCCGTATCGTAGTTATCTACACGACGGGGAGTCAGGCAACTATGGATGAACGAAA
TAGACAGATCGCTGAGATAGGTGCCTCACTGATTAAGCATTGGTAACTGTCAGACCAAGTTTACTCATAT
ATACTTTAGATTGATTTAAAACTTCATTTTTAATTTAAAAGGATCTAGGTGAAGATCCTTTTTGATAATC
TCATGACCAAAATCCCTTAACGTGAGTTTTCGTTCCACTGAGCGTCAGACCCCGTAGAAAAGATCAAAGG
ATCTTCTTGAGATCCTTTTTTTCTGCGCGTAATCTGCTGCTTGCAAACAAAAAAACCACCGCTACCAGCG
GTGGTTTGTTTGCCGGATCAAGAGCTACCAACTCTTTTTCCGAAGGTAACTGGCTTCAGCAGAGCGCAGA
TACCAAATACTGTCCTTCTAGTGTAGCCGTAGTTAGGCCACCACTTCAAGAACTCTGTAGCACCGCCTAC
ATACCTCGCTCTGCTAATCCTGTTACCAGTGGCTGCTGCCAGTGGCGATAAGTCGTGTCTTACCGGGTTG
GACTCAAGACGATAGTTACCGGATAAGGCGCAGCGGTCGGGCTGAACGGGGGGTTCGTGCACACAGCCCA
GCTTGGAGCGAACGACCTACACCGAACTGAGATACCTACAGCGTGAGCATTGAGAAAGCGCCACGCTTCC
CGAAGGGAGAAAGGCGGACAGGTATCCGGTAAGCGGCAGGGTCGGAACAGGAGAGCGCACGAGGGAGCTT
CCAGGGGGAAACGCCTGGTATCTTTATAGTCCTGTCGGGTTTCGCCACCTCTGACTTGAGCGTCGATTTT
TGTGATGCTCGTCAGGGGGGCGGAGCCTATGGAAAAACGCCAGCAACGCGGCCTTTTTACGGTTCCTGGC
CTTTTGCTGGCCTTTTGCTCACATGTTCTTTCCTGCGTTATCCCCTGATTCTGTGGATAACCGTATTACC
GCCTTTGAGTGAGCTGATACCGCTCGCCGCAGCCGAACGACCGAGCGCAGCGAGTCAGTGAGCGAGGAAG
CGGAAGAGCGCCCAATACGCAAACCGCCTCTCCCCGCGCGTTGGCCGATTCATTAATGCAGCTGGCACGA
CAGGTTTCCCGACTGGAAAGCGGGCAGTGAGCGCAACGCAATTAATGTGAGTTAGCTCACTCATTAGGCA
CCCCAGGCTTTACACTTTATGCTTCCGGCTCGTATGTTGTGTGGAATTGTGAGCGGATAACAATTTCACA
CAGGAAACAGCTATGACCATGATTACGCCAAGCTGTAAGTTTAAACATGATCTTACTAACTAACTATTCT
CATTTAAATTTTCAGAGCTTAAAAATGGCTGAAATCACTCACAACGATGGATACGCTAACAACTTGGAAA
TGAAAT
