Features (pLannotate 1.2.2; 11 found; start..end, strand, type, name):
   1314..3335    +  CDS            pde-4: PDE4_CAEEL - Experimental evidence at transcript level: Swiss-Prot protein existence level 2. Hydrolyzes the second messenger cAMP, which is a key regulator of many important physiological processes (By similarity). Antagonizes dorsal D (DD) motor neuron respecification by reducing levels of cAMP (PubMed:29033363). From Caenorhabditis elegans.
   4057..4209    +  CDS            aex-5 (fragment): AEX5_CAEEL - Also known as kpc-3 From Caenorhabditis elegans.
   4337..4372    +  CDS            rop (fragment): Rop protein, which maintains plasmids at low copy number; rop
   4474..4573    +  misc_feature   bom (fragment): basis of mobility region from pBR322
   4671..4775    +  promoter       AmpR promoter: bla
   4776..5636    +  CDS            AmpR: β-lactamase; bla; confers resistance to ampicillin, carbenicillin, and related antibiotics
   5807..6395    +  rep_origin     ori: high-copy-number ColE1/pMB1/pBR322/pUC origin of replication
   6578..6670    +  CDS            lacI (fragment): lac repressor; lacI; The lac repressor binds to the lac operator to inhibit transcription in E. coli. This inhibition can be relieved by adding lactose or isopropyl-β-D-thiogalactopyranoside (IPTG).
   6683..6704    +  protein_bind   CAP binding site: CAP binding activates transcription in the presence of cAMP. E. coli catabolite activator protein
   6719..6749    +  promoter       lac promoter: promoter for the E. coli lac operon
   6757..6773    +  protein_bind   lac operator: The lac repressor binds to the lac operator to inhibit transcription in E. coli. This inhibition can be relieved by adding lactose or isopropyl-β-D-thiogalactopyranoside (IPTG). lac repressor encoded by lacI
>Addgene plasmid #110881 | KG#205 | addgene full sequence | sequence record 212568 | Addgene NGS Result
TTGGGCTGCAGGATCTTCAGATGGGAGCAGTGGACTGTCTATTTGATATTCTTAAAATGTACTCTATAAA
AGATGAAACTGTAATGACCAATTCCCTACATAAATATTTTTAACTAATTGGTCGGATATTTGGGGATCAG
AGAAGTACTTGTTTTTGCGATATTAATAATGATATATTTTTCTAGTAAAAAAATGTTAAGCGATTTGTGA
ATAATTAAGTTGGCTTGAAAAAGATTTTTTGATAGCTATGTATTTTGTTAATTTAAATCAGATTTTAAAA
CTTTATTATTGACTATTTATATATATTATATATTATATATTTTCATGGTTTAATCAAAATCTATTAAATT
ATTTCTAAAATCTCTAAATATCGAATTCTCTAAAAAGCTTCATCAACAAAAGCATTTCAATTATCTAACA
CAATGAGAATAATTCAAGAACTGAAATAGAAAGAAATCTAGAAAAAAAAGAGAGTGAGGTGCCCTATTAA
ATCGGTGCTCTCCTCTCTAACAGAAGCGCCTACACGCACCCAAGAGAGCTCTTTTTCTTTCTTTTTTCGG
AGCACACATACACGCATACACTCCTCAGAAGTGTATAGAGAAAATGGGAGAAGAAGCGAAAGAAGACGAA
GAAGCGGTTGTGATGTATGCATCGGGCGTTTCTATCTCTCTCCGTGAGCAACGAGCTAGTCAACCCATCG
ATCCATTTTTGTGAGCACACACAGAGAGAGACTCAAACACACTCACAGCTTCACACTGAGCTCCAAGAGC
TCTGTAGAGAGAAGCCAGAGTATGCTTTCCTCGATTTTCCTAACGTCTTCTTCTTCTGCTTTTTTCTTTT
TCCCAACGAGTTGTAGTCCACTAACTTCAATTTTTCCTCCAGAGAAAGAGTTTTAGAGAGACAGCTGATA
AATACACTAGAGAAATAAAAAGAATGATAAAAATTTGCTATTTTAATCAGTTCCCTCTCGTTTCTCTAAG
TTTTGTTGTTGGGTTGGGAAATTAAAATTGGAAAATGGAAATAACGTTTTTTTCTGTCTAATCTTGAATT
CTCCAGACATTTCTTATTTCCTTTTTTGTTGCAAGTTTTTCTTCCTTCTCTAATTTTTAATCAAAGATAT
CTCGCTATGAACTTTGAATTTTTGATATTTTGATTCTATAAATACATAAAGTAATCTAAATGCTCTTTTA
AAATAAATCTACAGTAGCCCTATTTTCAGGGATCCCCGGGATTGGCCAAAGGACCCAAAGGTATGTTTCG
AATGATACTAACATAACATAGAACATTTTCAGGAGGACCCTTGGCTAGCAAAAATGCCACGAAGACGCGG
CTCGTCGTCGTCGTCGTCGGCGGCAGGTGGTAGTGGCGGCGGCGGAGGCTTCGGATTCTCGAGCCTCCGA
CGCGAACTCCACTTGCACAACTTCTTTCGAACCTCTTCGCCGTCGGCCTCGTCGACGTCGAGAACACCGC
CCGCAGCATTACCACCGCGCACATCAGCTGTTACTATTCCGGGCAGTAATCACAAATTGACCTCTTCCGC
TTCATCTTACCACCCACCACGCGAGCTTACCGTGTCGACGTTCAGCGCCGGCTCGGCAACTGCAGCTGAT
GGACTTGGAGGTGCTCATCTAACGCCATCACTTTCATCTTCGGTACATGCGAGACGGGAGTCGTTTCTCT
ACCGTGCCAGTGATGATCTTCGAGAAGCGTCTTCGTTACGACCAGTCAGTCGGGCGTCGTCAATCGCGTC
CAATGAGCACGGACACGGTGACGACCTGATTGTAACCCCGTTTGCTCAACTGCTTGCCAGTCTTCGAAAC
GTTCGATCCAATCTGATTTCGATAACCAACATCCAGAACAGCGACGACAGTCGACACGCTAATCGAAGTG
CGAAACGGCCGCCTTTGCACAACATTGAGCTTCCAGACGATGTGGTGCATTGTGCGCATGATACACTCGA
AGAACTCGATTGGTGTCTTGATCAGCTGGAAACAATTCAAACTCATCGATCAGTGTCTGAGATGGCCAGC
AGTAAGTTCCGCAAGATGCTCAACAAAGAGTTGTCACACTTTGCTGAATCGTCCAAATCCGGCACTCAGG
TCTCCAAGTTTTTGATCACCACCTACATGGACAAGGAAGAGGATGAACCGTCGATCGAGATCGAAGTGCC
CACTGAGGTACAAGGCCCTTCTACATCTGGACCAATGACACTTTCGATACTGAAAAAAGCTCAAACAGCA
GCCATGAATAAGATCTCAGGAGTTCGAAAACTTCGTGCTCCATCACATGACGGCCATGTTCCCGAATACG
GTGTAAACTGTGCACGTGAGATAGCTGTTCATATGCAACGACTCGATGACTGGGGACCTGATGTCTTCAA
AATCGACGAACTTTCCAAAAATCACTCGCTCACTGTCGTTACATTTTCATTACTCCGCCAGCGGAATCTC
TTTAAAACTTTTGAAATTCATCAATCTACTCTGGTCACCTACTTGCTCAATCTTGAACATCACTATCGTA
ATAATCATTATCACAATTTTATTCATGCAGCCGATGTTGCACAGTCAATGCACGTTCTGCTCATGTCTCC
CGTCCTTACAGAAGTCTTCACTGATCTTGAAGTATTAGCAGCTATATTTGCCGGTGCTGTCCATAATGTA
GATCATCCTGGATTCACGAATCAGTATTTGATCAACTCAAACAATGAATTAGCGATCATGTACAATGATG
AAAGTGTCCTTGAGCAGCATCATCTGGCAGTTGCATTCAAGCTTTTGCAAGATTCAAACTGTGATTTCCT
TGCAAATTTGTCCAGAAAACAACGGCTGCAATTTCGCAAGATTGTCATTGATATGGTACTTGCAACTGAT
ATGTCTAAGCACATGTCTCTTCTTGCTGATCTGAAAACAATGGTCGAAGCAAAGAAAGTTGCTGGAAACA
ATGTGATTGTGCTGGACAAGTACAATGACAAAATTCAGGTACTACAATCGATGATTCATCTCGCTGATCT
CTCAAATCCAACTAAGCCAATCGAATTATACCAACAATGGAATCAAAGGATAATGGAAGAATACTGGAGG
CAGGGAGATAAAGAGAAAGAGCTTGGACTTGAGATATCACCGATGTGCGATCGAGGAAATGTGACCATTG
AAAAATCACAGGTCGGATTCATCGACTACATTGTTCATCCATTATACGAAACATGGGCAGATCTTGTCTA
TCCAGATGCTCAAAATATACTCGATCAACTCGAAGAAAATCGAGAATGGTACCAATCACGAATACCTGAA
GAACCTGACACAGCTCGTACTGTAACAGAAGATGACGAGCACAAATAAATACCGGTCAGATATCACTCGA
GGAGCTCCCGAGATCTTCAGCGCTCAGCATTCGTAGAATTGTAAGTTTAAACTTTCTCATACTAACTAAC
GCGCTCTATTTAAATTTTCAGAATTCCAACTGAGCGCCGGTCGCTACCATTACCAACTTGTCTGGTGTCA
AAAATAATAGGGGCCGCTGTCATCAGAGTAAGTTTAAACTGAGTTCTACTAACTAACGAGTAATATTTAA
ATTTTCAGCATCTCGCGCCCGTGCCTCTGACTTCTAAGTCCAATTACTCTTCAACATCCCTACATGCTCT
TTCTCCCTGTGCTCCCACCCCCTATTTTTGTTATTATCAAAAAACTTCTCTTAATTTCTTTGTTTTTTAG
CTTCTTTTAAGTCACCTCTAACAATGAAATTGTGTAGATTCAAAAATAGAATTAATTCGTAATAAAAAGT
CGAAAAAAATTGTGCTCCCTCCCCCCATTAATAATAATTCTATCCCAAAATCTACACAATGTTCTGTGTA
CACTTCTTATGTTTTTTACTTCTGATAAATTTTTTTGAAACATCATAGAAAAAACCGCACACAAAATACC
TTATCATATGTTACGTTTCAGTTTATGACCGCAATTTTTATTTCTTCGCACGTCTGGGCCTCTCATGACG
TCAAATCATGCTCATCGTGAAAAAGTTTTGGAGTATTTTTGGAATTTTTCAATCAAGTGAAAGTTTATGA
AATTAATTTTCCTGCTTTTGCTTTTTGGGGTTTCCCCTATTGTTTGTCAAGATTTCGAGGACGGCGTTTT
TCTTGCTAAAATCACAAGTATTGATGAGCACGATGCAAGAAAGATCGGAAGAAGGTTTGGGTTTGAGGCT
CAGTGGAAGGTGAGTAGAAGTTGATAATTTGAAAGTGGAGTAGTGTCTATGGGGTTTTTGCCTTAAATGA
CAGAATACATTCCCAATATACCAAACATAACTGTTTCCTACTAGTCGGCCGTACGGGCCCTTTCGTCTCG
CGCGTTTCGGTGATGACGGTGAAAACCTCTGACACATGCAGCTCCCGGAGACGGTCACAGCTTGTCTGTA
AGCGGATGCCGGGAGCAGACAAGCCCGTCAGGGCGCGTCAGCGGGTGTTGGCGGGTGTCGGGGCTGGCTT
AACTATGCGGCATCAGAGCAGATTGTACTGAGAGTGCACCATATGCGGTGTGAAATACCGCACAGATGCG
TAAGGAGAAAATACCGCATCAGGCGGCCTTAAGGGCCTCGTGATACGCCTATTTTTATAGGTTAATGTCA
TGATAATAATGGTTTCTTAGACGTCAGGTGGCACTTTTCGGGGAAATGTGCGCGGAACCCCTATTTGTTT
ATTTTTCTAAATACATTCAAATATGTATCCGCTCATGAGACAATAACCCTGATAAATGCTTCAATAATAT
TGAAAAAGGAAGAGTATGAGTATTCAACATTTCCGTGTCGCCCTTATTCCCTTTTTTGCGGCATTTTGCC
TTCCTGTTTTTGCTCACCCAGAAACGCTGGTGAAAGTAAAAGATGCTGAAGATCAGTTGGGTGCACGAGT
GGGTTACATCGAACTGGATCTCAACAGCGGTAAGATCCTTGAGAGTTTTCGCCCCGAAGAACGTTTTCCA
ATGATGAGCACTTTTAAAGTTCTGCTATGTGGCGCGGTATTATCCCGTATTGACGCCGGGCAAGAGCAAC
TCGGTCGCCGCATACACTATTCTCAGAATGACTTGGTTGAGTACTCACCAGTCACAGAAAAGCATCTTAC
GGATGGCATGACAGTAAGAGAATTATGCAGTGCTGCCATAACCATGAGTGATAACACTGCGGCCAACTTA
CTTCTGACAACGATCGGAGGACCGAAGGAGCTAACCGCTTTTTTGCACAACATGGGGGATCATGTAACTC
GCCTTGATCGTTGGGAACCGGAGCTGAATGAAGCCATACCAAACGACGAGCGTGACACCACGATGCCTGT
AGCAATGGCAACAACGTTGCGCAAACTATTAACTGGCGAACTACTTACTCTAGCTTCCCGGCAACAATTA
ATAGACTGGATGGAGGCGGATAAAGTTGCAGGACCACTTCTGCGCTCGGCCCTTCCGGCTGGCTGGTTTA
TTGCTGATAAATCTGGAGCCGGTGAGCGTGGGTCTCGCGGTATCATTGCAGCACTGGGGCCAGATGGTAA
GCCCTCCCGTATCGTAGTTATCTACACGACGGGGAGTCAGGCAACTATGGATGAACGAAATAGACAGATC
GCTGAGATAGGTGCCTCACTGATTAAGCATTGGTAACTGTCAGACCAAGTTTACTCATATATACTTTAGA
TTGATTTAAAACTTCATTTTTAATTTAAAAGGATCTAGGTGAAGATCCTTTTTGATAATCTCATGACCAA
AATCCCTTAACGTGAGTTTTCGTTCCACTGAGCGTCAGACCCCGTAGAAAAGATCAAAGGATCTTCTTGA
GATCCTTTTTTTCTGCGCGTAATCTGCTGCTTGCAAACAAAAAAACCACCGCTACCAGCGGTGGTTTGTT
TGCCGGATCAAGAGCTACCAACTCTTTTTCCGAAGGTAACTGGCTTCAGCAGAGCGCAGATACCAAATAC
TGTTCTTCTAGTGTAGCCGTAGTTAGGCCACCACTTCAAGAACTCTGTAGCACCGCCTACATACCTCGCT
CTGCTAATCCTGTTACCAGTGGCTGCTGCCAGTGGCGATAAGTCGTGTCTTACCGGGTTGGACTCAAGAC
GATAGTTACCGGATAAGGCGCAGCGGTCGGGCTGAACGGGGGGTTCGTGCACACAGCCCAGCTTGGAGCG
AACGACCTACACCGAACTGAGATACCTACAGCGTGAGCTATGAGAAAGCGCCACGCTTCCCGAAGGGAGA
AAGGCGGACAGGTATCCGGTAAGCGGCAGGGTCGGAACAGGAGAGCGCACGAGGGAGCTTCCAGGGGGAA
ACGCCTGGTATCTTTATAGTCCTGTCGGGTTTCGCCACCTCTGACTTGAGCGTCGATTTTTGTGATGCTC
GTCAGGGGGGCGGAGCCTATGGAAAAACGCCAGCAACGCGGCCTTTTTACGGTTCCTGGCCTTTTGCTGG
CCTTTTGCTCACATGTTCTTTCCTGCGTTATCCCCTGATTCTGTGGATAACCGTATTACCGCCTTTGAGT
GAGCTGATACCGCTCGCCGCAGCCGAACGACCGAGCGCAGCGAGTCAGTGAGCGAGGAAGCGGAAGAGCG
CCCAATACGCAAACCGCCTCTCCCCGCGCGTTGGCCGATTCATTAATGCAGCTGGCACGACAGGTTTCCC
GACTGGAAAGCGGGCAGTGAGCGCAACGCAATTAATGTGAGTTAGCTCACTCATTAGGCACCCCAGGCTT
TACACTTTATGCTTCCGGCTCGTATGTTGTGTGGAATTGTGAGCGGATAACAATTTCACACAGGAAACAG
CTATGACCATGATTACGCCAAGCTGTAAGTTTAAACATGATCTTACTAACTAACTATTCTCATTTAAATT
TTCAGAGCTTAAAAATGGCTGAAATCACTCACAACGATGGATACGCTAACAACTTGGAAATGAAATAAGC
